>Addgene plasmid #42348 | NUDT3A | depositor partial sequence | sequence record 57181 | NUDT3A sequence 541 bps
CATATGCACCATCATCATCATCATTCTTCTGGTGTAGATCTGGGTACCGAGAACCTGTACTTCCAATCCA
TGATGAAGCTCAAGTCGAACCAGACCCGCACCTACGACGGCGACGGCTACAAGAAGCGGGCCGCATGCCT
GTGTTTCCGCAGCGAGAGCGAGGAGGAGGTGCTACTCGTGAGCAGTAGTCGCCATCCAGACAGATGGATT
GTCCCTGGAGGAGGCATGGAGCCCGAGGAGGAGCCAAGTGTGGCAGCAGTTCGTGAAGTCTGTGAGGAGG
CTGGAGTAAAAGGGACATTGGGAAGATTAGTTGGAATTTTTGAGAACCAGGAGAGGAAGCACAGGACGTA
TGTCTATGTGCTCATTGTCACTGAAGTGCTGGAAGACTGGGAAGATTCAGTTAACATTGGAAGGAAGAGG
GAATGGTTTAAAATAGAAGACGCCATAAAAGTGCTGCAGTATCACAAACCCGTGCAGGCATCATATTTTG
AAACATTGAGGCAAGGCTACTCATGACAGTAAAGGTGGATACGGATCCGAA
