>Addgene plasmid #42348 | NUDT3A | addgene partial sequence | sequence record 60696 | T7-term
CTTTCGGGCTTTGTTAGCAGCCGGATCTCAGTGGTGGTGGTGGTGGTGCTCGAGTGCGGCCGCAAGCTTG
TCGACGGAGCTCGAATTCGGATCCGTATCCACCTTTACTGTCATGAGTAGCCTTGCCTCAATGTTTCAAA
ATATGATGCCTGCACGGGTTTGTGATACTGCAGCACTTTTATGGCGTCTTCTATTTTAAACCATTCCCTC
TTCCTTCCAATGTTAACTGAATCTTCCCAGTCTTCCAGCACTTCAGTGACAATGAGCACATAGACATACG
TCCTGTGCTTCCTCTCCTGGTTCTCAAAAATTCCAACTAATCTTCCCAATGTCCCTTTTACTCCAGCCTC
CTCACAGACTTCACGAACTGCTGCCACACTTGGCTCCTCCTCGGGCTCCATGCCTCCTCCAGGGACAATC
CATCTGTCTGGATGGCGACTACTGCTCACGAGTAGCACCTCCTCCTCGCTCTCGCTGCGGAAACACAGGC
ATGCGGCCCGCTTCTTGTAGCCGTCGCCGTCGTAGGTGCGGGTCTGGTTCGACTTGAGCTTCATCATGGA
TTGGAAGTACAGGTTCTCGGTACCCAGATCTACACCAGAAGAATGATGATGATGATGGTGCATATGTATA
TCTCCTTCTTAAAGTTAAACAAAATTATTTCTAGAGGGGAATTGTTATCCGCTCACAATTCCCCTATAGT
GAGTCGTATTAATTTCGCGGGATCGAGATCTCGATCCTCTACGCCGGACGCATCGTGGCCGGCATCACCG
GCGCCACAGGTGCGGTTGCTGGCGCCTATATCGCCGACATCACCGATGGGGAAGATCGGGCTCGCCACTT
CGGGCTCATGA
