[The description below was written by a language model from this plasmid's Addgene catalogue record.]
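Description:
NUDT3A is a bacterial expression plasmid built on the pNIC28-Bsa4 backbone from the Structural Genomics Consortium and designed to produce recombinant human NUDT3 protein in E. coli for structure determination. It is maintained as a high-copy plasmid under kanamycin selection. The record does not list the origin of replication or the promoter explicitly. However, the recommended sequencing primers (T7 forward and T7 terminator reverse), together with the depositor's suggestion of a DE3 lysogen carrying a rare-codon supplementation plasmid for expression, point to a T7 promoter/terminator cassette driven by host-supplied T7 RNA polymerase.

The insert is a roughly 541 bp fragment of human NUDT3, also known as DIPP or DIPP1, a Nudix-family hydrolase, introduced by ligation-independent cloning. The record cautions that the fragment may not be the full open reading frame, as is common for constructs whose boundaries were chosen to favour soluble, crystallisable protein. The mutation field only refers to the depositor comments, which give no specific sequence changes, so any deviations from the reference sequence are not stated. The protein carries an N-terminal hexahistidine tag followed by a TEV protease cleavage site. This allows capture by immobilised metal affinity chromatography and later removal of the tag to leave near-native protein. The alternative names cite two deposited crystal structures associated with this construct, in keeping with its use for producing NUDT3 for crystallography and related biochemical or biophysical work. No feature table accompanies the record, so the finer details of the vector's architecture cannot be confirmed.
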