Addgene plasmid #42348: NUDT3A
Purpose: Bacterial expression for structure determination; may not be full ORF
Depositing lab: Nicola Burgess-Brown. Depositing organization: University of Oxford.
Backbone
  Vector backbone: pNIC28-Bsa4
  Backbone manufacturer: SGC
  Vector type: Bacterial Expression
Growth in bacteria
  Bacterial resistance: Kanamycin, 50 μg/mL
  Growth temperature: 37°C
  Growth strain: Mach1 ;
  Copy number: High Copy
Gene/Insert
  Gene/Insert name: NUDT3A (alt names: NUDT3; gi|14043478; PDB:2FVV/2Q9P)
  Species: H. sapiens (human)
  Insert size (bp): 541
  Mutation: See Comments
  GenBank ID: NUDT3 gi|14043478
  Entrez Gene: NUDT3 (a.k.a. DIPP, DIPP-1, DIPP1)
  Tag / fusion protein: His6-TEV (N terminal on insert)
  Cloning method: Ligation Independent Cloning
  Sequencing primers: 5′ T7; 3′ T7-term
Terms and licenses: Academic/Nonprofit Terms; Industry Terms: Not Available to Industry
Depositor comments: http://www.thesgc.org/structures/2FVV/ Use BL21(DE3)-R3-pRARE2 strain for expression.
How to cite: NUDT3A was a gift from Nicola Burgess-Brown (Addgene plasmid # 42348 ; http://n2t.net/addgene:42348 ; RRID:Addgene_42348)
